>Addgene plasmid #203710 | pCDH-Flag-hS1pr1-S5A_Neo | addgene full sequence | sequence record 403867 | Addgene NGS Result
ACGCGTGTAGTCTTATGCAATACTCTTGTAGTCTTGCAACATGGTAACGATGAGTTAGCAACATGCCTTA
CAAGGAGAGAAAAAGCACCGTGCATGCCGATTGGTGGAAGTAAGGTGGTACGATCGTGCCTTATTAGGAA
GGCAACAGACGGGTCTGACATGGATTGGACGAACCACTGAATTGCCGCATTGCAGAGATATTGTATTTAA
GTGCCTAGCTCGATACATAAACGGGTCTCTCTGGTTAGACCAGATCTGAGCCTGGGAGCTCTCTGGCTAA
CTAGGGAACCCACTGCTTAAGCCTCAATAAAGCTTGCCTTGAGTGCTTCAAGTAGTGTGTGCCCGTCTGT
TGTGTGACTCTGGTAACTAGAGATCCCTCAGACCCTTTTAGTCAGTGTGGAAAATCTCTAGCAGTGGCGC
CCGAACAGGGACTTGAAAGCGAAAGGGAAACCAGAGGAGCTCTCTCGACGCAGGACTCGGCTTGCTGAAG
CGCGCACGGCAAGAGGCGAGGGGCGGCGACTGGTGAGTACGCCAAAAATTTTGACTAGCGGAGGCTAGAA
GGAGAGAGATGGGTGCGAGAGCGTCAGTATTAAGCGGGGGAGAATTAGATCGCGATGGGAAAAAATTCGG
TTAAGGCCAGGGGGAAAGAAAAAATATAAATTAAAACATATAGTATGGGCAAGCAGGGAGCTAGAACGAT
TCGCAGTTAATCCTGGCCTGTTAGAAACATCAGAAGGCTGTAGACAAATACTGGGACAGCTACAACCATC
CCTTCAGACAGGATCAGAAGAACTTAGATCATTATATAATACAGTAGCAACCCTCTATTGTGTGCATCAA
AGGATAGAGATAAAAGACACCAAGGAAGCTTTAGACAAGATAGAGGAAGAGCAAAACAAAAGTAAGACCA
CCGCACAGCAAGCGGCCACTGATCTTCAGACCTGGAGGAGGAGATATGAGGGACAATTGGAGAAGTGAAT
TATATAAATATAAAGTAGTAAAAATTGAACCATTAGGAGTAGCACCCACCAAGGCAAAGAGAAGAGTGGT
GCAGAGAGAAAAAAGAGCAGTGGGAATAGGAGCTTTGTTCCTTGGGTTCTTGGGAGCAGCAGGAAGCACT
ATGGGCGCAGCGTCAATGACGCTGACGGTACAGGCCAGACAATTATTGTCTGGTATAGTGCAGCAGCAGA
ACAATTTGCTGAGGGCTATTGAGGCGCAACAGCATCTGTTGCAACTCACAGTCTGGGGCATCAAGCAGCT
CCAGGCAAGAATCCTGGCTGTGGAAAGATACCTAAAGGATCAACAGCTCCTGGGGATTTGGGGTTGCTCT
GGAAAACTCATTTGCACCACTGCTGTGCCTTGGAATGCTAGTTGGAGTAATAAATCTCTGGAACAGATTT
GGAATCACACGACCTGGATGGAGTGGGACAGAGAAATTAACAATTACACAAGCTTAATACACTCCTTAAT
TGAAGAATCGCAAAACCAGCAAGAAAAGAATGAACAAGAATTATTGGAATTAGATAAATGGGCAAGTTTG
TGGAATTGGTTTAACATAACAAATTGGCTGTGGTATATAAAATTATTCATAATGATAGTAGGAGGCTTGG
TAGGTTTAAGAATAGTTTTTGCTGTACTTTCTATAGTGAATAGAGTTAGGCAGGGATATTCACCATTATC
GTTTCAGACCCACCTCCCAACCCCGAGGGGACCCGACAGGCCCGAAGGAATAGAAGAAGAAGGTGGAGAG
AGAGACAGAGACAGATCCATTCGATTAGTGAACGGATCTCGACGGTATCGGTTAACTTTTAAAAGAAAAG
GGGGGATTGGGGGGTACAGTGCAGGGGAAAGAATAGTAGACATAATAGCAACAGACATACAAACTAAAGA
ATTACAAAAACAAATTACAAAATTCAAAATTTTATCGATACTAGTATTATGCCCAGTACATGACCTTATG
GGACTTTCCTACTTGGCAGTACATCTACGTATTAGTCATCGCTATTACCATGGTGATGCGGTTTTGGCAG
TACATCAATGGGCGTGGATAGCGGTTTGACTCACGGGGATTTCCAAGTCTCCACCCCATTGACGTCAATG
GGAGTTTGTTTTGGCACCAAAATCAACGGGACTTTCCAAAATGTCGTAACAACTCCGCCCCATTGACGCA
AATGGGCGGTAGGCGTGTACGGTGGGAGGTTTATATAAGCAGAGCTCGTTTAGTGAACCGTCAGATCGCC
TGGAGACGCCATCCACGCTGTTTTGACCTCCATAGAAGATTCTAGACACCATGGATTACAAGGATGACGA
TGACAAGGATATCGGTACCGGGCCCACCAGCGTCCCGCTGGTCAAGGCCCACCGCAGCTCGGTCTCTGAC
TACGTCAACTATGATATCATCGTCCGGCATTACAACTACACGGGAAAGCTGAATATCAGCGCGGACAAGG
AGAACAGCATTAAACTGACCTCGGTGGTGTTCATTCTCATCTGCTGCTTTATCATCCTGGAGAACATCTT
TGTCTTGCTGACCATTTGGAAAACCAAGAAATTCCACCGACCCATGTACTATTTTATTGGCAATCTGGCC
CTCTCAGACCTGTTGGCAGGAGTAGCCTACACAGCTAACCTGCTCTTGTCTGGGGCCACCACCTACAAGC
TCACTCCCGCCCAGTGGTTTCTGCGGGAAGGGAGTATGTTTGTGGCCCTGTCAGCCTCCGTGTTCAGTCT
CCTCGCCATCGCCATTGAGCGCTATATCACAATGCTGAAAATGAAACTCCACAACGGGAGCAATAACTTC
CGCCTCTTCCTGCTAATCAGCGCCTGCTGGGTCATCTCCCTCATCCTGGGTGGCCTGCCTATCATGGGCT
GGAACTGCATCAGTGCGCTGTCCAGCTGCTCCACCGTGCTGCCGCTCTACCACAAGCACTATATCCTCTT
CTGCACCACGGTCTTCACTCTGCTTCTGCTCTCCATCGTCATTCTGTACTGCAGAATCTACTCCTTGGTC
AGGACTCGGAGCCGCCGCCTGACGTTCCGCAAGAACATTTCCAAGGCCAGCCGCAGCTCTGAGAAGTCGC
TGGCGCTGCTCAAGACCGTAATTATCGTCCTGAGCGTCTTCATCGCCTGCTGGGCACCGCTCTTCATCCT
GCTCCTGCTGGATGTGGGCTGCAAGGTGAAGACCTGTGACATCCTCTTCAGAGCGGAGTACTTCCTGGTG
TTAGCTGTGCTCAACTCCGGCACCAACCCCATCATTTACACTCTGACCAACAAGGAGATGCGTCGGGCCT
TCATCCGGATCATGTCCTGCTGCAAGTGCCCGAGCGGAGACTCTGCTGGCAAATTCAAGCGACCCATCAT
CGCCGGCATGGAATTCGCCCGCGCCAAAGCGGACAATGCCGCCCACCCCCAGAAAGACGAAGGGGACAAC
CCAGAGACCATTATGTCTTCTGGAAACGTCAACTCTTCTTCCTAGCGGCCGCAAGGATCTGCGATCGCTC
CGGTGCCCGTCAGTGGGCAGAGCGCACATCGCCCACAGTCCCCGAGAAGTTGGGGGGAGGGGTCGGCAAT
TGAACGGGTGCCTAGAGAAGGTGGCGCGGGGTAAACTGGGAAAGTGATGTCGTGTACTGGCTCCGCCTTT
TTCCCGAGGGTGGGGGAGAACCGTATATAAGTGCAGTAGTCGCCGTGAACGTTCTTTTTCGCAACGGGTT
TGCCGCCAGAACACAGCTGAAGCTTCGAGGGGCTCGCATCTCTCCTTCACGCGCCCGCCGCCCTACCTGA
GGCCGCCATCCACGCCGGTTGAGTCGCGTTCTGCCGCCTCCCGCCTGTGGTGCCTCCTGAACTGCGTCCG
CCGTCTAGGTAAGTTTAAAGCTCAGGTCGAGACCGGGCCTTTGTCCGGCGCTCCCTTGGAGCCTACCTAG
ACTCAGCCGGCTCTCCACGCTTTGCCTGACCCTGCTTGCTCAACTCTACGTCTTTGTTTCGTTTTCTGTT
CTGCGCCGTTACAGATCCAAGCTGTGACCGGCGCCTACGTCGAGATGATTGAACAAGATGGATTGCACGC
AGGTTCTCCGGCCGCTTGGGTGGAGAGGCTATTCGGCTATGACTGGGCACAACAGACAATCGGCTGCTCT
GATGCCGCCGTGTTCCGGCTGTCAGCGCAGGGGCGCCCGGTTCTTTTTGTCAAGACCGACCTGTCCGGTG
CCCTGAATGAACTGCAGGACGAGGCAGCGCGGCTATCGTGGCTGGCCGCGACGGGCGTTCCTTGCGCAGC
TGTGCTCGACGTTGTCACTGAAGCGGGAAGGGACTGGCTGCTATTGGGCGAAGTGCCGGGGCAGGATCTC
CTGTCATCTCACCTTGCTCCTGCCGAGAAAGTATCCATCATGGCTGATGCAATGCGGCGGCTGCATACGC
TTGATCCGGCTACCTGCCCATTCGACCACCAAGCGAAACATCGCATCGAGCGAGCACGTACTCGGATGGA
AGCCGGTCTTGTCGATCAGGATGATCTGGACGAAGAGCATCAGGGGCTCGCGCCAGCCGAACTGTTCGCC
AGGCTCAAGGCGCGCATGCCCGACGGCGAGGATCTCGTCGTGACCCATGGCGATGCCTGCTTGCCGAATA
TCATGGTGGAAAATGGCCGCTTTTCTGGATTCATCGACTGTGGCCGGCTGGGTGTGGCGGACCGCTATCA
GGACATAGCGTTGGCTACCCGTGATATTGCTGAAGAGCTTGGCGGCGAATGGGCTGACCGCTTCCTCGTG
CTTTACGGTATCGCCGCTCCCGATTCGCAGCGCATCGCCTTCTATCGCCTTCTTGACGAGTTCTTCTGAC
TCGACAATCAACCTCTGGATTACAAAATTTGTGAAAGATTGACTGGTATTCTTAACTATGTTGCTCCTTT
TACGCTATGTGGATACGCTGCTTTAATGCCTTTGTATCATGCTATTGCTTCCCGTATGGCTTTCATTTTC
TCCTCCTTGTATAAATCCTGGTTGCTGTCTCTTTATGAGGAGTTGTGGCCCGTTGTCAGGCAACGTGGCG
TGGTGTGCACTGTGTTTGCTGACGCAACCCCCACTGGTTGGGGCATTGCCACCACCTGTCAGCTCCTTTC
CGGGACTTTCGCTTTCCCCCTCCCTATTGCCACGGCGGAACTCATCGCCGCCTGCCTTGCCCGCTGCTGG
ACAGGGGCTCGGCTGTTGGGCACTGACAATTCCGTGGTGTTGTCGGGGAAATCATCGTCCTTTCCTTGGC
TGCTCGCCTGTGTTGCCACCTGGATTCTGCGCGGGACGTCCTTCTGCTACGTCCCTTCGGCCCTCAATCC
AGCGGACCTTCCTTCCCGCGGCCTGCTGCCGGCTCTGCGGCCTCTTCCGCGTCTTCGCCTTCGCCCTCAG
ACGAGTCGGATCTCCCTTTGGGCCGCCTCCCCGCCTGGTACCTTTAAGACCAATGACTTACAAGGCAGCT
GTAGATCTTAGCCACTTTTTAAAAGAAAAGGGGGGACTGGAAGGGCTAATTCACTCCCAACGAAGATAAG
ATCTGCTTTTTGCTTGTACTGGGTCTCTCTGGTTAGACCAGATCTGAGCCTGGGAGCTCTCTGGCTAACT
AGGGAACCCACTGCTTAAGCCTCAATAAAGCTTGCCTTGAGTGCTTCAAGTAGTGTGTGCCCGTCTGTTG
TGTGACTCTGGTAACTAGAGATCCCTCAGACCCTTTTAGTCAGTGTGGAAAATCTCTAGCAGTAGTAGTT
CATGTCATCTTATTATTCAGTATTTATAACTTGCAAAGAAATGAATATCAGAGAGTGAGAGGAACTTGTT
TATTGCAGCTTATAATGGTTACAAATAAAGCAATAGCATCACAAATTTCACAAATAAAGCATTTTTTTCA
CTGCATTCTAGTTGTGGTTTGTCCAAACTCATCAATGTATCTTATCATGTCTGGCTCTAGCTATCCCGCC
CCTAACTCCGCCCATCCCGCCCCTAACTCCGCCCAGTTCCGCCCATTCTCCGCCCCATGGCTGACTAATT
TTTTTTATTTATGCAGAGGCCGAGGCCGCCTCGGCCTCTGAGCTATTCCAGAAGTAGTGAGGAGGCTTTT
TTGGAGGCCTAGACTTTTGCAGAGACCAAATTCGTAATCATGTCATAGCTGTTTCCTGTGTGAAATTGTT
ATCCGCTCACAATTCCACACAACATACGAGCCGGAAGCATAAAGTGTAAAGCCTGGGGTGCCTAATGAGT
GAGCTAACTCACATTAATTGCGTTGCGCTCACTGCCCGCTTTCCAGTCGGGAAACCTGTCGTGCCAGCTG
CATTAATGAATCGGCCAACGCGCGGGGAGAGGCGGTTTGCGTATTGGGCGCTCTTCCGCTTCCTCGCTCA
CTGACTCGCTGCGCTCGGTCGTTCGGCTGCGGCGAGCGGTATCAGCTCACTCAAAGGCGGTAATACGGTT
ATCCACAGAATCAGGGGATAACGCAGGAAAGAACATGTGAGCAAAAGGCCAGCAAAAGGCCAGGAACCGT
AAAAAGGCCGCGTTGCTGGCGTTTTTCCATAGGCTCCGCCCCCCTGACGAGCATCACAAAAATCGACGCT
CAAGTCAGAGGTGGCGAAACCCGACAGGACTATAAAGATACCAGGCGTTTCCCCCTGGAAGCTCCCTCGT
GCGCTCTCCTGTTCCGACCCTGCCGCTTACCGGATACCTGTCCGCCTTTCTCCCTTCGGGAAGCGTGGCG
CTTTCTCATAGCTCACGCTGTAGGTATCTCAGTTCGGTGTAGGTCGTTCGCTCCAAGCTGGGCTGTGTGC
ACGAACCCCCCGTTCAGCCCGACCGCTGCGCCTTATCCGGTAACTATCGTCTTGAGTCCAACCCGGTAAG
ACACGACTTATCGCCACTGGCAGCAGCCACTGGTAACAGGATTAGCAGAGCGAGGTATGTAGGCGGTGCT
ACAGAGTTCTTGAAGTGGTGGCCTAACTACGGCTACACTAGAAGAACAGTATTTGGTATCTGCGCTCTGC
TGAAGCCAGTTACCTTCGGAAAAAGAGTTGGTAGCTCTTGATCCGGCAAACAAACCACCGCTGGTAGCGG
TGGTTTTTTTGTTTGCAAGCAGCAGATTACGCGCAGAAAAAAAGGATCTCAAGAAGATCCTTTGATCTTT
TCTACGGGGTCTGACGCTCAGTGGAACGAAAACTCACGTTAAGGGATTTTGGTCATGAGATTATCAAAAA
GGATCTTCACCTAGATCCTTTTAAATTAAAAATGAAGTTTTAAATCAATCTAAAGTATATATGAGTAAAC
TTGGTCTGACAGTTACCAATGCTTAATCAGTGAGGCACCTATCTCAGCGATCTGTCTATTTCGTTCATCC
ATAGTTGCCTGACTCCCCGTCGTGTAGATAACTACGATACGGGAGGGCTTACCATCTGGCCCCAGTGCTG
CAATGATACCGCGAGACCCACGCTCACCGGCTCCAGATTTATCAGCAATAAACCAGCCAGCCGGAAGGGC
CGAGCGCAGAAGTGGTCCTGCAACTTTATCCGCCTCCATCCAGTCTATTAATTGTTGCCGGGAAGCTAGA
GTAAGTAGTTCGCCAGTTAATAGTTTGCGCAACGTTGTTGCCATTGCTACAGGCATCGTGGTGTCACGCT
CGTCGTTTGGTATGGCTTCATTCAGCTCCGGTTCCCAACGATCAAGGCGAGTTACATGATCCCCCATGTT
GTGCAAAAAAGCGGTTAGCTCCTTCGGTCCTCCGATCGTTGTCAGAAGTAAGTTGGCCGCAGTGTTATCA
CTCATGGTTATGGCAGCACTGCATAATTCTCTTACTGTCATGCCATCCGTAAGATGCTTTTCTGTGACTG
GTGAGTACTCAACCAAGTCATTCTGAGAATAGTGTATGCGGCGACCGAGTTGCTCTTGCCCGGCGTCAAT
ACGGGATAATACCGCGCCACATAGCAGAACTTTAAAAGTGCTCATCATTGGAAAACGTTCTTCGGGGCGA
AAACTCTCAAGGATCTTACCGCTGTTGAGATCCAGTTCGATGTAACCCACTCGTGCACCCAACTGATCTT
CAGCATCTTTTACTTTCACCAGCGTTTCTGGGTGAGCAAAAACAGGAAGGCAAAATGCCGCAAAAAAGGG
AATAAGGGCGACACGGAAATGTTGAATACTCATACTCTTCCTTTTTCAATATTATTGAAGCATTTATCAG
GGTTATTGTCTCATGAGCGGATACATATTTGAATGTATTTAGAAAAATAAACAAATAGGGGTTCCGCGCA
CATTTCCCCGAAAAGTGCCACCTGACGTCTAAGAAACCATTATTATCATGACATTAACCTATAAAAATAG
GCGTATCACGAGGCCCTTTCGTCTCGCGCGTTTCGGTGATGACGGTGAAAACCTCTGACACATGCAGCTC
CCGGAGACGGTCACAGCTTGTCTGTAAGCGGATGCCGGGAGCAGACAAGCCCGTCAGGGCGCGTCAGCGG
GTGTTGGCGGGTGTCGGGGCTGGCTTAACTATGCGGCATCAGAGCAGATTGTACTGAGAGTGCACCATAT
GCGGTGTGAAATACCGCACAGATGCGTAAGGAGAAAATACCGCATCAGGCGCCATTCGCCATTCAGGCTG
CGCAACTGTTGGGAAGGGCGATCGGTGCGGGCCTCTTCGCTATTACGCCAGCTGGCGAAAGGGGGATGTG
CTGCAAGGCGATTAAGTTGGGTAACGCCAGGGTTTTCCCAGTCACGACGTTGTAAAACGACGGCCAGTGC
CAAGCTG
Features (pLannotate 1.2.2; 29 found; start..end, strand, type, name):
      6..232     +  promoter       RSV promoter: Rous sarcoma virus enhancer/promoter
    233..413     +  LTR            5' LTR (truncated): truncated 5' long terminal repeat (LTR) from HIV-1
    460..585     +  misc_feature   HIV-1 Ψ: packaging signal of human immunodeficiency virus type 1
    569..907     +  CDS            HIV-1 gag (fragment): gag protein from human immunodeficiency virus 1; gag
   1078..1311    +  misc_feature   RRE: The Rev response element (RRE) of HIV-1 allows for Rev-dependent mRNA export from the nucleus to the cytoplasm.
   1688..1788    +  CDS            Rev (fragment): human immunodeficiency virus 1 (HIV-1) Rev protein; rev; enhances nuclear export of unspliced and incompletely spliced viral mRNAs
   1807..1923    +  misc_feature   cPPT/CTS: central polypurine tract and central termination sequence of HIV-1
   1936..2012    +  enhancer       CMV enhancer (fragment): human cytomegalovirus immediate early enhancer
   2013..2216    +  promoter       CMV promoter: human cytomegalovirus (CMV) immediate early promoter
   2294..2317    +  CDS            FLAG: FLAG® epitope tag, followed by an enterokinase cleavage site
   2330..3472    +  CDS            S1PR1: S1PR1_HUMAN - Also known as CHEDG1, EDG1. Experimental evidence at protein level: Swiss-Prot protein existence level 1. G-protein coupled receptor for the bioactive lysosphingolipid sphingosine 1-phosphate (S1P) that seems to be coupled to the G(i) subclass of heteromeric G proteins. Signaling leads to the activation of RAC1, SRC, PTK2/FAK1 and MAP kinases. Plays an important role in cell migration, probably via its role in the reorganization of the actin cytoskeleton and the formation of lamellipodia in response to stimuli that increase the activity of the sphingosine kinase SPHK1. Required f
   3515..3726    +  promoter       EF-1α core promoter: core promoter for human elongation factor EF-1α
   3739..4007    +  LTR            5' LTR (truncated): truncated 5' long terminal repeat (LTR) from human T-cell leukemia virus (HTLV) type 1
   4035..4829    +  CDS            NeoR/KanR: aminoglycoside phosphotransferase from Tn5; aph(3')-II (or nptII); confers resistance to neomycin, kanamycin, and G418 (Geneticin®)
   4836..5424    +  misc_feature   WPRE: woodchuck hepatitis virus posttranscriptional regulatory element
   5419..5526    +  CDS            nef (fragment): NEF_SIVS4 - Experimental evidence at protein level: Swiss-Prot protein existence level 1. Interferes with TCR signaling from the cell membrane. Interacts with CD247/TCRZ (TCR zeta chain) and exert potent down- regulation of cell surface TCR/CD3 complexes. From Simian immunodeficiency virus (isolate F236/smH4) (SIV-sm) (Simian immunodeficiency virus sooty mangabey monkey).
   5551..5731    +  LTR            5' LTR (truncated): truncated 5' long terminal repeat (LTR) from HIV-1
   5803..5924    +  polyA_signal   SV40 poly(A) signal: SV40 polyadenylation signal
   5964..6099    +  rep_origin     SV40 ori: SV40 origin of replication
   6156..6172    -  protein_bind   lac operator: The lac repressor binds to the lac operator to inhibit transcription in E. coli. This inhibition can be relieved by adding lactose or isopropyl-β-D-thiogalactopyranoside (IPTG). lac repressor encoded by lacI
   6180..6210    -  promoter       lac promoter: promoter for the E. coli lac operon
   6225..6246    -  protein_bind   CAP binding site: CAP binding activates transcription in the presence of cAMP. E. coli catabolite activator protein
   6259..6351    -  CDS            lacI (fragment): lac repressor; lacI; The lac repressor binds to the lac operator to inhibit transcription in E. coli. This inhibition can be relieved by adding lactose or isopropyl-β-D-thiogalactopyranoside (IPTG).
   6534..7122    -  rep_origin     ori: high-copy-number ColE1/pMB1/pBR322/pUC origin of replication
   7293..8153    -  CDS            AmpR: β-lactamase; bla; confers resistance to ampicillin, carbenicillin, and related antibiotics
   8154..8258    -  promoter       AmpR promoter: bla
   8353..8388    +  CDS            rop (fragment): Rop protein, which maintains plasmids at low copy number; rop
   8490..8589    +  misc_feature   bom (fragment): basis of mobility region from pBR322
   8595..8749    -  CDS            lacZα (fragment): LacZα fragment of β-galactosidase; lacZ fragment
