[The description below was written by a language model from this plasmid's Addgene catalogue record and pLannotate feature annotations shown in this document.]
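Description:
pCDH-Flag-hS1pr1-S5A_Neo is a third-generation-style HIV-1-based lentiviral expression plasmid built on the pCDH-Neo backbone for overexpressing a FLAG-tagged mutant of human sphingosine 1-phosphate receptor 1 (S1PR1, also called EDG1 or S1P1) in mammalian cells. It is maintained in E. coli through a high-copy ColE1/pUC-type origin and an ampicillin resistance gene. The annotated sequence (about 8.8 kb) also carries small remnants of lac, rop and bom sequences from the cloning backbone, as well as an SV40 poly(A) signal and SV40 origin downstream of the viral cassette.

The viral genome is driven by a chimeric RSV promoter fused to a truncated 5' LTR, which makes genomic RNA production independent of Tat. This is followed by the Ψ packaging signal, a gag fragment, the RRE for Rev-dependent nuclear export, and the cPPT/CTS, which aids nuclear import of the provirus. A CMV enhancer/promoter then drives the insert, cloned between XbaI and NotI sites: an N-terminal FLAG epitope followed by the S1PR1 coding sequence. The record lists the mutation only as "S5A" and does not define which residues are altered. Downstream, a second cassette uses the EF-1α core promoter joined to an HTLV-1 LTR segment to express NeoR, allowing G418 selection of transduced or transfected cells. A WPRE enhances transcript stability and expression, and a truncated 3' LTR closes the transfer cassette. The stated use is overexpression of the FLAG-S1PR1-S5A mutant, and the tag allows the receptor to be detected or immunoprecipitated, for example in stable G418-selected lines.
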