Addgene plasmid #203710: pCDH-Flag-hS1pr1-S5A_Neo
Purpose: Overexpression of FLAG-S1PR1-S5A mutant.
Depositing lab: Timothy Hla. Depositing organization: Boston Children's Hospital.
Backbone
  Vector backbone: pCDH-Neo
  Vector type: Mammalian Expression, Lentiviral
  Selectable markers: Neomycin (select with G418)
Growth in bacteria
  Bacterial resistance: Ampicillin, 100 μg/mL
  Growth temperature: 37°C
  Growth strain: NEB Stable
  Copy number: High Copy
Gene/Insert
  Gene/Insert name: Flag-hS1PR1-S5A (alt names: S1P1-S5A; EDG1-S5A)
  Species: H. sapiens (human)
  Mutation: S5A
  Entrez Gene: S1PR1 (a.k.a. CD363, CHEDG1, D1S3362, ECGF1, EDG-1, EDG1, S1P1)
  Promoter: CMV
  Tag / fusion protein: Flag (N terminal on insert)
  Cloning method: Restriction Enzyme; 5′ cloning site Xba1 (not destroyed); 3′ cloning site Not1 (not destroyed)
  Sequencing primers: 5′ unknown
Terms and licenses: Academic/Nonprofit Terms; Industry Terms: Not Available to Industry
How to cite: pCDH-Flag-hS1pr1-S5A_Neo was a gift from Timothy Hla (Addgene plasmid # 203710 ; http://n2t.net/addgene:203710 ; RRID:Addgene_203710)
